>Addgene plasmid #188082 | pCAG-MBP-ATG9-P834A | addgene full sequence | sequence record 369775 | Addgene NGS Result
GTCGACATTGATTATTGACTAGTTATTAATAGTAATCAATTACGGGGTCATTAGTTCATAGCCCATATAT
GGAGTTCCGCGTTACATAACTTACGGTAAATGGCCCGCCTGGCTGACCGCCCAACGACCCCCGCCCATTG
ACGTCAATAATGACGTATGTTCCCATAGTAACGCCAATAGGGACTTTCCATTGACGTCAATGGGTGGAGT
ATTTACGGTAAACTGCCCACTTGGCAGTACATCAAGTGTATCATATGCCAAGTACGCCCCCTATTGACGT
CAATGACGGTAAATGGCCCGCCTGGCATTATGCCCAGTACATGACCTTATGGGACTTTCCTACTTGGCAG
TACATCTACGTATTAGTCATCGCTATTACCATGGTCGAGGTGAGCCCCACGTTCTGCTTCACTCTCCCCA
TCTCCCCCCCCTCCCCACCCCCAATTTTGTATTTATTTATTTTTTAATTATTTTGTGCAGCGATGGGGGC
GGGGGGGGGGGGGGGGCGCGCCRGGSGGGGSGGGGSGGGGSGRGGGGSGGGGSGGGGSGRGGSGGRGAGG
KGCGGCGGCAGCCAATCAGAGCGGCGCGCTCCGAAAGTTTCCTTTTATGGCGAGGCGGCGGCGGCGGCGG
CCCTATAAAAAGCGAAGCGCGCGGCGGGCGGGAGTCGCTGCGCGCTGCCTTCGCCCCGTGCCCCGCTCCG
CCGCCGCCTCGCGCCGCCCGCCCCGGCTCTGACTGACCGCGTTACTCCCACAGGTGAGCGGGCGGGACGG
CCCTTCTCCTCCGGGCTGTAATTAGCGCTTGGTTTAATGACGGCTTGTTTCTTTTCTGTGGCTGCGTGAA
AGCCTTGAGGGGCTCCGGGAGGGCCCTTTGTGCGGGGGGAGCGGCTCGGGGGGTGCGTGCGTGTGTGTGT
GCGTGGGGAGCGCCGCGTGCGGCTCCGCGCTGCCCGGCGGCTGTGAGCGCTGCGGGCGCGGCGCGGGGCT
TTGTGCGCTCCGCAGTGTGCGCGAGGGGAGCGCGGCCGGGGGCGGTGCCCCGCGGTGCGGGGGGGGCTGC
GAGGGGAACAAAGGCTGCGTGCGGGGTGTGTGCGTGGGGGGGTGAGCAGGGGGTGTGGGCGCGTCGGTCG
GGCTGCAACCCCCCCTGCACCCCCCTCCCCGAGTTGCTGAGCACGGCCCGGCTTCGGGTGCGGGGCTCCG
TACGGGGCGTGGCGCGGGGCTCGCCGTGCCGGGCGGGGGGTGGCGGCAGGTGGGGGTGCCGGGCGGGGCG
GGGCCGCCTCGGGCCGGGGRGGGCTCGGGGGAGGGGCGCGGCGGCCCCCGGAGCGCCGGCGGCTGTCGAG
GCGCGGCGAGCCGCAGCCATTGCCTTTTATGGTAATCGTGCGAGAGGGCGCAGGGACTTCCTTTGTCCCA
AATCTGTGCGGAGCCGAAATCTGGGAGGCGCCGCCGCACCCCCTCTAGCGGGCGCGGGGCGAAGCGGTGC
GGCGCCGGCAGGAAGGAAATGGGCGGGGAGGGCCTTCGTGCGTCGCCGCGCCGCCGTCCCCTTCTCCCTC
TCCAGCCTCGGGGCTGTCCGCGGGGGGACGGCTGCCTTCGGGGGGGACGGGGCAGGGCGGGGTTCGGCTT
CTGGCGTGTGACCGGCGGCTCTAGAGCCTCTGCTAACCATGTTCATGCCTTCTTCTTTTTCCTACAGCTC
CTGGGCAACGTGCTGGTTATTGTGCTGTCTCATCATTTTGGCAAAGAATTCCTCGATCGACGGTATCGAT
GCCACCATGGGGATCGAAGAAGGTAAACTGGTAATCTGGATTAACGGCGATAAAGGCTATAACGGTCTCG
CTGAAGTCGGTAAGAAATTCGAGAAAGATACCGGAATTAAAGTCACCGTTGAGCATCCGGATAAACTGGA
AGAGAAATTCCCACAGGTTGCGGCAACTGGCGATGGCCCTGACATTATCTTCTGGGCACACGACCGCTTT
GGTGGCTACGCTCAATCTGGCCTGTTGGCTGAAATCACCCCGGACAAAGCGTTCCAGGACAAGCTGTATC
CGTTTACCTGGGATGCCGTACGTTACAACGGCAAGCTGATTGCTTACCCGATCGCTGTTGAAGCGTTATC
GCTGATTTATAACAAAGATCTGCTGCCGAACCCGCCAAAAACCTGGGAAGAGATCCCGGCGCTGGATAAA
GAACTGAAAGCGAAAGGTAAGAGCGCGCTGATGTTCAACCTGCAAGAACCGTACTTCACCTGGCCGCTGA
TTGCTGCTGACGGGGGTTATGCGTTCAAGTATGAAAACGGCAAGTACGACATTAAAGACGTGGGCGTGGA
TAACGCTGGCGCGAAAGCGGGTCTGACCTTCCTGGTTGACCTGATTAAAAACAAACACATGAATGCAGAC
ACCGATTACTCCATCGCAGAAGCTGCCTTTAATAAAGGCGAAACAGCGATGACCATCAACGGCCCGTGGG
CATGGTCCAACATCGACACCAGCAAAGTGAATTATGGTGTAACGGTACTGCCGACCTTCAAGGGTCAACC
ATCCAAACCGTTCGTTGGCGTGCTGAGCGCAGGTATTAACGCCGCCAGTCCGAACAAAGAGCTGGCAAAA
GAGTTCCTCGAAAACTATCTGCTGACTGATGAAGGTCTGGAAGCGGTTAATAAAGACAAACCGCTGGGTG
CCGTAGCGCTGAAGTCTTACGAGGAAGAGTTGGCGAAAGATCCACGTATTGCCGCCACTATGGAAAACGC
CCAGAAAGGTGAAATCATGCCGAACATCCCGCAGATGTCCGCTTTCTGGTATGCCGTGCGTACTGCGGTG
ATCAACGCCGCCAGCGGTCGTCAGACTGTCGATGAAGCCCTGAAAGACGCGCAGACTAATTCGAGCTCGA
ACAACAACAACAATAACAATAACAACAACCTCGGGGATATCCCAACGACCGAAAACCTGTATTTTCAGGG
CGCCATGGGATCCGGTACCATGGCTCAGTTCGACACCGAATACCAGAGATTGGAAGCGTCATACTCCGAC
TCACCACCAGGCGAAGAAGATTTGCTCGTTCATGTTGCTGAGGGTTCTAAGTCACCTTGGCACCACATCG
AAAACCTGGACCTGTTCTTCAGCCGCGTGTACAACCTGCACCAGAAGAACGGTTTCACCTGCATGCTGAT
CGGCGAAATCTTCGAGCTGATGCAGTTCCTGTTCGTGGTCGCCTTCACCACTTTCCTGGTCAGCTGCGTG
GACTACGACATCCTGTTCGCTAACAAGATGGTGAACCACTCTCTGCACCCTACCGAGCCCGTGAAGGTCA
CTCTGCCCGACGCCTTCCTGCCAGCTCAGGTGTGCTCCGCCCGCATCCAGGAAAACGGCTCTCTGATCAC
TATCCTGGTCATCGCTGGAGTGTTCTGGATTCACAGACTGATCAAGTTCATCTACAACATCTGCTGCTAC
TGGGAGATCCACTCATTCTACCTGCACGCCCTGCGCATCCCTATGTCCGCTCTGCCCTACTGCACCTGGC
AGGAGGTGCAGGCTCGCATCGTCCAGACTCAGAAGGAACACCAAATCTGCATCCACAAGCGTGAACTGAC
CGAGCTGGACATCTACCACCGCATCCTGAGATTCCAGAACTACATGGTCGCCCTGGTGAACAAGAGCCTG
CTGCCACTGAGGTTCAGGCTGCCTGGTCTGGGTGAAGCTGTGTTCTTCACTCGTGGTCTGAAGTACAACT
TCGAACTGATCCTGTTCTGGGGACCCGGTAGCCTGTTCCTGAACGAGTGGTCCCTGAAGGCCGAATACAA
GAGGGGTGGCCAGAGACTGGAGCTGGCTCAGCGCCTGTCTAACCGTATCCTGTGGATCGGCATCGCTAAC
TTCCTGCTGTGCCCCCTGATCCTGATCTGGCAGATCCTGTATGCCTTCTTCAGCTACGCTGAGGTCCTGA
AGCGCGAACCAGGAGCCCTGGGTGCTCGTTGCTGGTCCCTGTACGGAAGGTGCTACCTGAGACACTTCAA
CGAGCTGGAACACGAGCTGCAATCACGCCTGAACCGTGGCTACAAGCCAGCCTCAAAGTACATGAACTGC
TTCCTGTCCCCTCTGCTGACCCTGCTGGCTAAGAACGGCGCCTTCTTCGCTGGTTCCATCCTGGCCGTGC
TGATCGCTCTGACCATCTACGACGAGGACGTCCTGGCTGTGGAACACGTCCTGACCACTGTCACTCTGCT
GGGCGTGACCGTCACTGTGTGCCGCTCATTCATCCCCGACCAGCACATGGTGTTCTGCCCAGAGCAGCTG
CTGCGTGTCATCCTGGCCCACATCCACTACATGCCCGACCACTGGCAGGGAAACGCTCACCGCTCACAGA
CCCGTGACGAGTTCGCCCAGCTGTTCCAGTACAAGGCTGTGTTCATCCTGGAGGAACTGCTGTCCCCTAT
CGTCACTCCCCTGATCCTGATCTTCTGCCTGAGGCCAAGAGCCCTGGAGATCATCGACTTCTTCCGCAAC
TTCACCGTGGAAGTGGTCGGCGTCGGAGACACTTGCTCTTTCGCTCAGATGGACGTGCGTCAGCACGGAC
ACCCACAGTGGCTGTCAGCCGGTCAGACCGAGGCTTCCGTCTACCAGCAGGCCGAGGACGGCAAGACCGA
ACTGTCACTGATGCACTTCGCTATCACTAACCCTGGATGGCAACCTCCCAGGGAGTCCACCGCCTTCCTG
GGTTTCCTGAAGGAACAGGTGCAGAGAGACGGTGCTGCCGCTAGCCTGGCTCAGGGAGGTCTGCTGCCTG
AGAACGCTCTGTTCACTTCCATCCAGTCCCTGCAATCCGAAAGCGAGCCCCTGTCTCTGATCGCCAACGT
GGTCGCTGGTTCCTCCTGCCGCGGCCCACCTCTGCCTCGCGACCTGCAAGGAAGCCGCCACAGGGCTGAG
GTGGCTTCTGCTCTGCGCTCTTTCTCCCCTCTGCAACCTGGACAGGCTCCAACTGGTAGGGCTCACTCAA
CCATGACTGGTTCCGGCGTGGACGCCAGAACTGCTTCTTCAGGCTCCAGCGTGTGGGAAGGACAGCTGCA
ATCCCTGGTCCTGTCCGAGTACGCCAGCACCGAAATGTCTCTGCACGCTCTGTACATGCACCAGCTGCAC
AAGCAGCAGGCCCAGGCTGAACCAGAGAGGCACGTGTGGCACCGCCGTGAATCTGACGAGTCAGGAGAAT
CTGCTCCTGACGAGGGCGGAGAAGGTGCCCGCGCTCCACAGTCCATCCCTCGTTCCGCTAGCTACCCATG
CGCTGCTCCCAGACCAGGCGCCCCCGAAACCACTGCTCTGCACGGTGGCTTCCAGAGGAGATACGGAGGT
ATCACCGACCCCGGAACTGTGCCCAGGGTCCCAAGCCACTTCTCCCGCCTGCCACTGGGCGGATGGGCTG
AAGACGGACAGTCTGCTTCACGTCACCCTGAACCCGTCCCTGAAGAAGGTAGCGAAGATGAGTTGCCGGC
CCAAGTCCATAAAGTGTGAGGTACCCCCGGGTGATATCTTAATTAATTAACTCGAGGAATTCACTCCTCA
GGTGCAGGCTGCCTATCAGAAGGTGGTGGCTGGTGTGGCCAATGCCCTGGCTCACAAATACCACTGAGAT
CTTTTTCCCTCTGCCAAAAATTATGGGGACATCATGAAGCCCCTTGAGCATCTGACTTCTGGCTAATAAA
GGAAATTTATTTTCATTGCAATAGTGTGTTGGAATTTTTTGTGTCTCTCACTCGGAAGGACATATGGGAG
GGCAAATCATTTAAAACATCAGAATGAGTATTTGGTTTAGAGTTTGGCAACATATGCCCATATGCTGGCT
GCCATGAACAAAGGTTGGCTATAAAGAGGTCATCAGTATATGAAACAGCCCCCTGCTGTCCATTCCTTAT
TCCATAGAAAAGCCTTGACTTGAGGTTAGATTTTTTTTATATTTTGTTTTGTGTTATTTTTTTCTTTAAC
ATCCCTAAAATTTTCCTTACATGTTTTACTAGCCAGATTTTTCCTCCTCTCCTGACTACTCCCAGTCATA
GCTGTCCCTCTTCTCTTATGGAGATCCCTCGACCTGCAGCCCAAGCTTGGCGTAATCATGGTCATAGCTG
TTTCCTGTGTGAAATTGTTATCCGCTCACAATTCCACACAACATACGAGCCGGAAGCATAAAGTGTAAAG
CCTGGGGTGCCTAATGAGTGAGCTAACTCACATTAATTGCGTTGCGCTCACTGCCCGCTTTCCAGTCGGG
AAACCTGTCGTGCCAGCGGATCCGCATCTCAATTAGTCAGCAACCATAGTCCCGCCCCTAACTCCGCCCA
TCCCGCCCCTAACTCCGCCCAGTTCCGCCCATTCTCCGCCCCATGGCTGACTAATTTTTTTTATTTATGC
AGAGGCCGAGGCCGCCTCGGCCTCTGAGCTATTCCAGAAGTAGTGAGGAGGCTTTTTTGGAGGCCTAGGC
TTTTGCAAAAAGCTAACTTGTTTATTGCAGCTTATAATGGTTACAAATAAAGCAATAGCATCACAAATTT
CACAAATAAAGCATTTTTTTCACTGCATTCTAGTTGTGGTTTGTCCAAACTCATCAATGTATCTTATCAT
GTCTGGATCCGCTGCATTAATGAATCGGCCAACGCGCGGGGAGAGGCGGTTTGCGTATTGGGCGCTCTTC
CGCTTCCTCGCTCACTGACTCGCTGCGCTCGGTCGTTCGGCTGCGGCGAGCGGTATCAGCTCACTCAAAG
GCGGTAATACGGTTATCCACAGAATCAGGGGATAACGCAGGAAAGAACATGTGAGCAAAAGGCCAGCAAA
AGGCCAGGAACCGTAAAAAGGCCGCGTTGCTGGCGTTTTTCCATAGGCTCCGCCCCCCTGACGAGCATCA
CAAAAATCGACGCTCAAGTCAGAGGTGGCGAAACCCGACAGGACTATAAAGATACCAGGCGTTTCCCCCT
GGAAGCTCCCTCGTGCGCTCTCCTGTTCCGACCCTGCCGCTTACCGGATACCTGTCCGCCTTTCTCCCTT
CGGGAAGCGTGGCGCTTTCTCATAGCTCACGCTGTAGGTATCTCAGTTCGGTGTAGGTCGTTCGCTCCAA
GCTGGGCTGTGTGCACGAACCCCCCGTTCAGCCCGACCGCTGCGCCTTATCCGGTAACTATCGTCTTGAG
TCCAACCCGGTAAGACACGACTTATCGCCACTGGCAGCAGCCACTGGTAACAGGATTAGCAGAGCGAGGT
ATGTAGGCGGTGCTACAGAGTTCTTGAAGTGGTGGCCTAACTACGGCTACACTAGAAGAACAGTATTTGG
TATCTGCGCTCTGCTGAAGCCAGTTACCTTCGGAAAAAGAGTTGGTAGCTCTTGATCCGGCAAACAAACC
ACCGCTGGTAGCGGTGGTTTTTTTGTTTGCAAGCAGCAGATTACGCGCAGAAAAAAAGGATCTCAAGAAG
ATCCTTTGATCTTTTCTACGGGGTCTGACGCTCAGTGGAACGAAAACTCACGTTAAGGGATTTTGGTCAT
GAGATTATCAAAAAGGATCTTCACCTAGATCCTTTTAAATTAAAAATGAAGTTTTAAATCAATCTAAAGT
ATATATGAGTAAACTTGGTCTGACAGTTACCAATGCTTAATCAGTGAGGCACCTATCTCAGCGATCTGTC
TATTTCGTTCATCCATAGTTGCCTGACTCCCCGTCGTGTAGATAACTACGATACGGGAGGGCTTACCATC
TGGCCCCAGTGCTGCAATGATACCGCGAGACCCACGCTCACCGGCTCCAGATTTATCAGCAATAAACCAG
CCAGCCGGAAGGGCCGAGCGCAGAAGTGGTCCTGCAACTTTATCCGCCTCCATCCAGTCTATTAATTGTT
GCCGGGAAGCTAGAGTAAGTAGTTCGCCAGTTAATAGTTTGCGCAACGTTGTTGCCATTGCTACAGGCAT
CGTGGTGTCACGCTCGTCGTTTGGTATGGCTTCATTCAGCTCCGGTTCCCAACGATCAAGGCGAGTTACA
TGATCCCCCATGTTGTGCAAAAAAGCGGTTAGCTCCTTCGGTCCTCCGATCGTTGTCAGAAGTAAGTTGG
CCGCAGTGTTATCACTCATGGTTATGGCAGCACTGCATAATTCTCTTACTGTCATGCCATCCGTAAGATG
CTTTTCTGTGACTGGTGAGTACTCAACCAAGTCATTCTGAGAATAGTGTATGCGGCGACCGAGTTGCTCT
TGCCCGGCGTCAATACGGGATAATACCGCGCCACATAGCAGAACTTTAAAAGTGCTCATCATTGGAAAAC
GTTCTTCGGGGCGAAAACTCTCAAGGATCTTACCGCTGTTGAGATCCAGTTCGATGTAACCCACTCGTGC
ACCCAACTGATCTTCAGCATCTTTTACTTTCACCAGCGTTTCTGGGTGAGCAAAAACAGGAAGGCAAAAT
GCCGCAAAAAAGGGAATAAGGGCGACACGGAAATGTTGAATACTCATACTCTTCCTTTTTCAATATTATT
GAAGCATTTATCAGGGTTATTGTCTCATGAGCGGATACATATTTGAATGTATTTAGAAAAATAAACAAAT
AGGGGTTCCGCGCACATTTCCCCGAAAAGTGCCACCTGG
Features (pLannotate 1.2.2; 19 found; start..end, strand, type, name):
      4..383     +  enhancer       CMV enhancer: human cytomegalovirus immediate early enhancer
    661..1677    +  intron         chimeric intron: chimera between introns from chicken β-actin and rabbit β-globin
   1675..1731    +  CDS            HBB (fragment): HBB_LEPEU - Experimental evidence at protein level: Swiss-Prot protein existence level 1. Involved in oxygen transport from the lung to the various peripheral tissues. From Lepus europaeus (European hare).
   1763..2857    +  CDS            MBP: maltose binding protein from E. coli; malE (mutated); This version of the gene does not encode a signal sequence, so MBP will remain in the cytosol.
   2921..2941    +  CDS            TEV site: tobacco etch virus (TEV) protease recognition and cleavage site
   2960..5476    +  CDS            ATG9A: ATG9A_HUMAN - Also known as APG9L1. Experimental evidence at protein level: Swiss-Prot protein existence level 1. Involved in autophagy and cytoplasm to vacuole transport (Cvt) vesicle formation. Plays a key role in the organization of the preautophagosomal structure/phagophore assembly site (PAS), the nucleating site for formation of the sequestering vesicle. Cycles between a juxta-nuclear trans-Golgi network compartment and late endosomes. Nutrient starvation induces accumulation on autophagosomes. Starvation-dependent trafficking requires ULK1, ATG13 and SUPT20H. From Homo sapiens (Human).
   5517..5594    +  CDS            HBB (fragment): HBB_PONPY - Experimental evidence at transcript level: Swiss-Prot protein existence level 2. Involved in oxygen transport from the lung to the various peripheral tissues. From Pongo pygmaeus (Bornean orangutan).
   5665..5720    +  polyA_signal   β-globin poly(A) signal: rabbit β-globin polyadenylation signal (Gil and Proudfoot, 1987)
   6105..6121    -  protein_bind   lac operator: The lac repressor binds to the lac operator to inhibit transcription in E. coli. This inhibition can be relieved by adding lactose or isopropyl-β-D-thiogalactopyranoside (IPTG). lac repressor encoded by lacI
   6129..6159    -  promoter       lac promoter: promoter for the E. coli lac operon
   6174..6195    -  protein_bind   CAP binding site: CAP binding activates transcription in the presence of cAMP. E. coli catabolite activator protein
   6208..6247    -  CDS            lacI (fragment): lac repressor; lacI; The lac repressor binds to the lac operator to inhibit transcription in E. coli. This inhibition can be relieved by adding lactose or isopropyl-β-D-thiogalactopyranoside (IPTG).
   6254..6276    +  promoter       SV40 promoter (fragment): SV40 enhancer and early promoter
   6300..6435    +  rep_origin     SV40 ori: SV40 origin of replication
   6455..6589    +  polyA_signal   SV40 poly(A) signal: SV40 polyadenylation signal
   6591..6645    -  CDS            lacI (fragment): lac repressor; lacI; The lac repressor binds to the lac operator to inhibit transcription in E. coli. This inhibition can be relieved by adding lactose or isopropyl-β-D-thiogalactopyranoside (IPTG).
   6828..7416    -  rep_origin     ori: high-copy-number ColE1/pMB1/pBR322/pUC origin of replication
   7587..8447    -  CDS            AmpR: β-lactamase; bla; confers resistance to ampicillin, carbenicillin, and related antibiotics
   8448..8552    -  promoter       AmpR promoter: bla
