[The description below was written by a language model from this plasmid's Addgene catalogue record and pLannotate feature annotations shown in this document.]
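Description:
pCAG-MBP-ATG9-P834A is a mammalian expression plasmid of about 8.6 kb, built on the pCAG backbone, for producing a point mutant of the human autophagy protein ATG9A. In bacteria it replicates from a high-copy ColE1/pUC-type origin and is selected with ampicillin through the β-lactamase gene and its native promoter. The backbone also carries lac promoter/operator remnants, small lacI fragments, and an SV40 origin with an adjacent SV40 poly(A) signal. The SV40 origin can support episomal amplification in cells that express large T antigen. No mammalian selection marker is annotated.

The catalogue lists the promoter as CMV. The feature table shows a CMV immediate-early enhancer followed by a chimeric chicken β-actin/rabbit β-globin intron, which is the layout expected of the composite CAG promoter implied by the backbone name, although the β-actin core promoter itself is not annotated. Downstream lies a single open reading frame. It begins with E. coli maltose-binding protein lacking its signal sequence, continues through a TEV protease recognition site, and ends with full-length human ATG9A carrying the P834A substitution and a stop codon. A rabbit β-globin polyadenylation signal terminates the transcript, and the short HBB fragments flagged on either side of the insert are most likely residual β-globin exon sequence from the vector rather than intended coding parts.

The N-terminal MBP tag allows amylose-affinity capture of the protein from mammalian cells, and TEV cleavage can then remove the tag. The associated publication concerns the structural basis of ATG9A recruitment to the ULK1 complex during mitophagy initiation, so the mutant presumably serves to probe that interaction. The record does not state the specific effect of P834A.
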