Addgene plasmid #188082: pCAG-MBP-ATG9-P834A
Purpose: Expresses human ATG9-P834A mutant in mammalian cells
Depositing lab: James Hurley. Depositing organization: University of California, Berkeley. Publication: Structural basis for ATG9A recruitment to the ULK1 complex in mitophagy initiation. Ren X, Nguyen TN, Lam WK, Buffalo CZ, Lazarou M, Yokom AL, Hurley JH. Sci Adv. 2023 Feb 15;9(7):eadg2997. doi: 10.1126/sciadv.adg2997. Epub 2023 Feb 15. PubMed 36791199.
Backbone
  Vector backbone: pCAG
  Vector type: Mammalian Expression
Growth in bacteria
  Bacterial resistance: Ampicillin, 100 μg/mL
  Growth temperature: 37°C
  Growth strain: DH5alpha
  Copy number: High Copy
Gene/Insert
  Gene/Insert name: ATG9 (alt name: MBP-TEVsite-ATG9-P834A-stop)
  Species: H. sapiens (human)
  Mutation: P834A
  Entrez Gene: ATG9A (a.k.a. APG9L1, MGD3208, mATG9)
  Promoter: CMV
  Tag / fusion protein: MBP tag (N terminal on insert)
  Cloning method: Restriction Enzyme; 5′ cloning site KpnI (unknown if destroyed); 3′ cloning site KpnI (unknown if destroyed)
  Sequencing primers: 5′ ccgctttctggtatgccgtgcg; 3′ gagccagggcattggccacac
Terms and licenses: Academic/Nonprofit Terms; Industry Terms: Not Available to Industry
How to cite: pCAG-MBP-ATG9-P834A was a gift from James Hurley (Addgene plasmid # 188082 ; http://n2t.net/addgene:188082 ; RRID:Addgene_188082)
