>Addgene plasmid #188082 | pCAG-MBP-ATG9-P834A | depositor partial sequence | sequence record 364944 | ATG9-P834A (kpnI/kpnI)
ATGGCTCAGTTCGACACCGAATACCAGAGATTGGAAGCGTCATACTCCGACTCACCACCAGGCGAAGAAG
ATTTGCTCGTTCATGTTGCTGAGGGTTCTAAGTCACCTTGGCACCACATCGAAAACCTGGACCTGTTCTT
CAGCCGCGTGTACAACCTGCACCAGAAGAACGGTTTCACCTGCATGCTGATCGGCGAAATCTTCGAGCTG
ATGCAGTTCCTGTTCGTGGTCGCCTTCACCACTTTCCTGGTCAGCTGCGTGGACTACGACATCCTGTTCG
CTAACAAGATGGTGAACCACTCTCTGCACCCTACCGAGCCCGTGAAGGTCACTCTGCCCGACGCCTTCCT
GCCAGCTCAGGTGTGCTCCGCCCGCATCCAGGAAAACGGCTCTCTGATCACTATCCTGGTCATCGCTGGA
GTGTTCTGGATTCACAGACTGATCAAGTTCATCTACAACATCTGCTGCTACTGGGAGATCCACTCATTCT
ACCTGCACGCCCTGCGCATCCCTATGTCCGCTCTGCCCTACTGCACCTGGCAGGAGGTGCAGGCTCGCAT
CGTCCAGACTCAGAAGGAACACCAAATCTGCATCCACAAGCGTGAACTGACCGAGCTGGACATCTACCAC
CGCATCCTGAGATTCCAGAACTACATGGTCGCCCTGGTGAACAAGAGCCTGCTGCCACTGAGGTTCAGGC
TGCCTGGTCTGGGTGAAGCTGTGTTCTTCACTCGTGGTCTGAAGTACAACTTCGAACTGATCCTGTTCTG
GGGACCCGGTAGCCTGTTCCTGAACGAGTGGTCCCTGAAGGCCGAATACAAGAGGGGTGGCCAGAGACTG
GAGCTGGCTCAGCGCCTGTCTAACCGTATCCTGTGGATCGGCATCGCTAACTTCCTGCTGTGCCCCCTGA
TCCTGATCTGGCAGATCCTGTATGCCTTCTTCAGCTACGCTGAGGTCCTGAAGCGCGAACCAGGAGCCCT
GGGTGCTCGTTGCTGGTCCCTGTACGGAAGGTGCTACCTGAGACACTTCAACGAGCTGGAACACGAGCTG
CAATCACGCCTGAACCGTGGCTACAAGCCAGCCTCAAAGTACATGAACTGCTTCCTGTCCCCTCTGCTGA
CCCTGCTGGCTAAGAACGGCGCCTTCTTCGCTGGTTCCATCCTGGCCGTGCTGATCGCTCTGACCATCTA
CGACGAGGACGTCCTGGCTGTGGAACACGTCCTGACCACTGTCACTCTGCTGGGCGTGACCGTCACTGTG
TGCCGCTCATTCATCCCCGACCAGCACATGGTGTTCTGCCCAGAGCAGCTGCTGCGTGTCATCCTGGCCC
ACATCCACTACATGCCCGACCACTGGCAGGGAAACGCTCACCGCTCACAGACCCGTGACGAGTTCGCCCA
GCTGTTCCAGTACAAGGCTGTGTTCATCCTGGAGGAACTGCTGTCCCCTATCGTCACTCCCCTGATCCTG
ATCTTCTGCCTGAGGCCAAGAGCCCTGGAGATCATCGACTTCTTCCGCAACTTCACCGTGGAAGTGGTCG
GCGTCGGAGACACTTGCTCTTTCGCTCAGATGGACGTGCGTCAGCACGGACACCCACAGTGGCTGTCAGC
CGGTCAGACCGAGGCTTCCGTCTACCAGCAGGCCGAGGACGGCAAGACCGAACTGTCACTGATGCACTTC
GCTATCACTAACCCTGGATGGCAACCTCCCAGGGAGTCCACCGCCTTCCTGGGTTTCCTGAAGGAACAGG
TGCAGAGAGACGGTGCTGCCGCTAGCCTGGCTCAGGGAGGTCTGCTGCCTGAGAACGCTCTGTTCACTTC
CATCCAGTCCCTGCAATCCGAAAGCGAGCCCCTGTCTCTGATCGCCAACGTGGTCGCTGGTTCCTCCTGC
CGCGGCCCACCTCTGCCTCGCGACCTGCAAGGAAGCCGCCACAGGGCTGAGGTGGCTTCTGCTCTGCGCT
CTTTCTCCCCTCTGCAACCTGGACAGGCTCCAACTGGTAGGGCTCACTCAACCATGACTGGTTCCGGCGT
GGACGCCAGAACTGCTTCTTCAGGCTCCAGCGTGTGGGAAGGACAGCTGCAATCCCTGGTCCTGTCCGAG
TACGCCAGCACCGAAATGTCTCTGCACGCTCTGTACATGCACCAGCTGCACAAGCAGCAGGCCCAGGCTG
AACCAGAGAGGCACGTGTGGCACCGCCGTGAATCTGACGAGTCAGGAGAATCTGCTCCTGACGAGGGCGG
AGAAGGTGCCCGCGCTCCACAGTCCATCCCTCGTTCCGCTAGCTACCCATGCGCTGCTCCCAGACCAGGC
GCCCCCGAAACCACTGCTCTGCACGGTGGCTTCCAGAGGAGATACGGAGGTATCACCGACCCCGGAACTG
TGCCCAGGGTCCCAAGCCACTTCTCCCGCCTGCCACTGGGCGGATGGGCTGAAGACGGACAGTCTGCTTC
ACGTCACCCTGAACCCGTCCCTGAAGAAGGTAGCGAAGATGAGTTGCCGGCCCAAGTCCATAAAGTGTGA
